>Addgene plasmid #35906 | pcDNA-Wnt2 | depositor full sequence | sequence record 44172 | pcDNA-Wnt2 sequence 6621 bps
GACGGATCGGGAGATCTCCCGATCCCCTATGGTCGACTCTCAGTACAATCTGCTCTGATGCCGCATAGTT
AAGCCAGTATCTGCTCCCTGCTTGTGTGTTGGAGGTCGCTGAGTAGTGCGCGAGCAAAATTTAAGCTACA
ACAAGGCAAGGCTTGACCGACAATTGCATGAAGAATCTGCTTAGGGTTAGGCGTTTTGCGCTGCTTCGCG
ATGTACGGGCCAGATATACGCGTTGACATTGATTATTGACTAGTTATTAATAGTAATCAATTACGGGGTC
ATTAGTTCATAGCCCATATATGGAGTTCCGCGTTACATAACTTACGGTAAATGGCCCGCCTGGCTGACCG
CCCAACGACCCCCGCCCATTGACGTCAATAATGACGTATGTTCCCATAGTAACGCCAATAGGGACTTTCC
ATTGACGTCAATGGGTGGACTATTTACGGTAAACTGCCCACTTGGCAGTACATCAAGTGTATCATATGCC
AAGTACGCCCCCTATTGACGTCAATGACGGTAAATGGCCCGCCTGGCATTATGCCCAGTACATGACCTTA
TGGGACTTTCCTACTTGGCAGTACATCTACGTATTAGTCATCGCTATTACCATGGTGATGCGGTTTTGGC
AGTACATCAATGGGCGTGGATAGCGGTTTGACTCACGGGGATTTCCAAGTCTCCACCCCATTGACGTCAA
TGGGAGTTTGTTTTGGCACCAAAATCAACGGGACTTTCCAAAATGTCGTAACAACTCCGCCCCATTGACG
CAAATGGGCGGTAGGCGTGTACGGTGGGAGGTCTATATAAGCAGAGCTCTCTGGCTAACTAGAGAACCCA
CTGCTTACTGGCTTATCGAAATTAATACGACTCACTATAGGGAGACCCAAGCTGGCTAGTTAAGCTATCA
ACAAGTTTGTACAAAAAAGCAGGCTCCGCGGCCGCCCCCTTCACCATGAACGCCCCTCTCGGTGGAATCT
GGCTCTGGCTCCCTCTGCTCTTGACCTGGCTCACCCCCGAGGTCAACTCTTCATGGTGGTACATGAGAGC
TACAGGTGGCTCCTCCAGGGTGATGTGCGATAATGTGCCAGGCCTGGTGAGCAGCCAGCGGCAGCTGTGT
CACCGACATCCAGATGTGATGCGTGCCATTAGCCAGGGCGTGGCCGAGTGGACAGCAGAATGCCAGCACC
AGTTCCGCCAGCACCGCTGGAATTGCAACACCCTGGACAGGGATCACAGCCTTTTTGGCAGGGTCCTACT
CCGAAGTAGTCGGGAATCTGCCTTTGTTTATGCCATCTCCTCAGCTGGAGTTGTATTTGCCATCACCAGG
GCCTGTAGCCAAGGAGAAGTAAAATCCTGTTCCTGTGATCCAAAGAAGATGGGAAGCGCCAAGGACAGCA
AAGGCATTTTTGATTGGGGTGGCTGCAGTGATAACATTGACTATGGGATCAAATTTGCCCGCGCATTTGT
GGATGCAAAGGAAAGGAAAGGAAAGGATGCCAGAGCCCTGATGAATCTTCACAACAACAGAGCTGGCAGG
AAGGCTGTAAAGCGGTTCTTGAAACAAGAGTGCAAGTGCCACGGGGTGAGCGGCTCATGTACTCTCAGGA
CATGCTGGCTGGCCATGGCCGACTTCAGGAAAACGGGCGATTATCTCTGGAGGAAGTACAATGGGGCCAT
CCAGGTGGTCATGAACCAGGATGGCACAGGTTTCACTGTGGCTAACGAGAGGTTTAAGAAGCCAACGAAA
AATGACCTCGTGTATTTTGAAAATTCTCCAGACTACTGTATCAGGGACCGAGAGGCAGGCTCCCTGGGTA
CAGCAGGCCGTGTGTGCAACCTGACTTCCCGGGGCATGGACAGCTGTGAAGTCATGTGCTGTGGGAGAGG
CTACGACACCTCCCATGTCACCCGGATGACCAAGTGTGGGTGTAAGTTCCACTGGTGCTGCGCCGTGCGC
TGTCAGGACTGCCTGGAAGCTCTGGATGTGCACACATGCAAGGCCCCCAAGAACGCTGACTGGACAACCG
CTACATGAATTCTGAAGGGTGGGCGCGCCGACCCAGCTTTCTTGTACAAAGTGGTTGATCTAGAGGGCCC
GCGGTTCGAAGGTAAGCCTATCCCTAACCCTCTCCTCGGTCTCGATTCTACGCGTACCGGTTAGTAATGA
GTTTAAACGGGGGAGGCTAACTGAAACACGGAAGGAGACAATACCGGAAGGAACCCGCGCTATGACGGCA
ATAAAAAGACAGAATAAAACGCACGGGTGTTGGGTCGTTTGTTCATAAACGCGGGGTTCGGTCCCAGGGC
TGGCACTCTGTCGATACCCCACCGAGACCCCATTGGGGCCAATACGCCCGCGTTTCTTCCTTTTCCCCAC
CCCACCCCCCAAGTTCGGGTGAAGGCCCAGGGCTCGCAGCCAACGTCGGGGCGGCAGGCCCTGCCATAGC
AGATCTGCGCAGCTGGGGCTCTAGGGGGTATCCCC
[124 nt withheld, positions 2486-2609]
C
[32 nt withheld, positions 2611-2642]
CA
[57 nt withheld, positions 2645-2701]
A
[49 nt withheld, positions 2703-2751]
CCTTTGACGTTGGAGTCCACGTTCTTT
[37 nt withheld, positions 2779-2815]
ACCCTATCTCGGTCTATTCTTTTGATTTATAAGGGATTTTGGGGATTTCGGCCTATTGGTTAAAAAATGA
GCTGATTTAACAAAAATTTAACGCGAATTAATTCTGTGGAATGTGTGTCAGTTAGGGTGTGGAAAGTCCC
CAGGCTCCCCAGCAGGCAGAAGTATGCAAAGCATGCATCTCAATTAGTCAGCAACCAGGTGTGGAAAGTC
CCCAGGCTCCCCAGCAGGCAGAAGTATGCAAAGCATGCATCTCAATTAGTCAGCAACCATAGTCCCGCCC
CTAACTCCGCCCATCCCGCCCCTAACTCCGCCCAGTTCCGCCCATTCTCCGCCCCATGGCTGACTAATTT
TTTTTATTTATGCAGAGGCCGAGGCCGCCTCTGCCTCTGAGCTATTCCAGAAGTAGTGAGGAGGCTTTTT
TGGAGGCCTAGGCTTTTGCAAAAAGCTCCCGGGAGCTTGTATATCCATTTTCGGATCTGATCAAGAGACA
GGATGAGGATCGTTTCGCATGATTGAACAAGATGGATTGCACGCAGGTTCTCCGGCCGCTTGGGTGGAGA
GGCTATTCGGCTATGACTGGGCACAACAGACAATCGGCTGCTCTGATGCCGCCGTGTTCCGGCTGTCAGC
GCAGGGGCGCCCGGTTCTTTTTGTCAAGACCGACCTGTCCGGTGCCCTGAATGAACTGCAGGACGAGGCA
GCGCGGCTATCGTGGCTGGCCACGACGGGCGTTCCTTGCGCAGCTGTGCTCGACGTTGTCACTGAAGCGG
GAAGGGACTGGCTGCTATTGGGCGAAGTGCCGGGGCAGGATCTCCTGTCATCTCACCTTGCTCCTGCCGA
GAAAGTATCCATCATGGCTGATGCAATGCGGCGGCTGCATACGCTTGATCCGGCTACCTGCCCATTCGAC
CACCAAGCGAAACATCGCATCGAGCGAGCACGTACTCGGATGGAAGCCGGTCTTGTCGATCAGGATGATC
TGGACGAAGAGCATCAGGGGCTCGCGCCAGCCGAACTGTTCGCCAGGCTCAAGGCGCGCATGCCCGACGG
CGAGGATCTCGTCGTGACCCATGGCGATGCCTGCTTGCCGAATATCATGGTGGAAAATGGCCGCTTTTCT
GGATTCATCGACTGTGGCCGGCTGGGTGTGGCGGACCGCTATCAGGACATAGCGTTGGCTACCCGTGATA
TTGCTGAAGAGCTTGGCGGCGAATGGGCTGACCGCTTCCTCGTGCTTTACGGTATCGCCGCTCCCGATTC
GCAGCGCATCGCCTTCTATCGCCTTCTTGACGAGTTCTTCTGAGCGGGACTCTGGGGTTCGCGAAATGAC
CGACCAAGCGACGCCCAACCTGCCATCACGAGATTTCGATTCCACCGCCGCCTTCTATGAAAGGTTGGGC
TTCGGAATCGTTTTCCGGGACGCCGGCTGGATGATCCTCCAGCGCGGGGATCTCATGCTGGAGTTCTTCG
CCCACCCCAACTTGTTTATTGCAGCTTATAATGGTTACAAATAAAGCAATAGCATCACAAATTTCACAAA
TAAAGCATTTTTTTCACTGCATTCTAGTTGTGGTTTGTCCAAACTCATCAATGTATCTTATCATGTCTGT
ATACCGTCGACCTCTAGCTAGAGCTTGGCGTAATCATGGTCATAGCTGTTTCCTGTGTGAAATTGTTATC
CGCTCACAATTCCACACAACATACGAGCCGGAAGCATAAAGTGTAAAGCCTGGGGTGCCTAATGAGTGAG
CTAACTCACATTAATTGCGTTGCGCTCACTGCCCGCTTTCCAGTCGGGAAACCTGTCGTGCCAGCTGCAT
TAATGAATCGGCCAACGCGCGGGGAGAGGCGGTTTGCGTATTGGGCGCTCTTCCGCTTCCTCGCTCACTG
ACTCGCTGCGCTCGGTCGTTCGGCTGCGGCGAGCGGTATCAGCTCACTCAAAGGCGGTAATACGGTTATC
CACAGAATCAGGGGATAACGCAGGAAAGAACATGTGAGCAAAAGGCCAGCAAAAGGCCAGGAACCGTAAA
AAGGCCGCGTTGCTGGCGTTTTTCCATAGGCTCCGCCCCCCTGACGAGCATCACAAAAATCGACGCTCAA
GTCAGAGGTGGCGAAACCCGACAGGACTATAAAGATACCAGGCGTTTCCCCCTGGAAGCTCCCTCGTGCG
CTCTCCTGTTCCGACCCTGCCGCTTACCGGATACCTGTCCGCCTTTCTCCCTTCGGGAAGCGTGGCGCTT
TCTCAATGCTCACGCTGTAGGTATCTCAGTTCGGTGTAGGTCGTTCGCTCCAAGCTGGGCTGTGTGCACG
AACCCCCCGTTCAGCCCGACCGCTGCGCCTTATCCGGTAACTATCGTCTTGAGTCCAACCCGGTAAGACA
CGACTTATCGCCACTGGCAGCAGCCACTGGTAACAGGATTAGCAGAGCGAGGTATGTAGGCGGTGCTACA
GAGTTCTTGAAGTGGTGGCCTAACTACGGCTACACTAGAAGGACAGTATTTGGTATCTGCGCTCTGCTGA
AGCCAGTTACCTTCGGAAAAAGAGTTGGTAGCTCTTGATCCGGCAAACAAACCACCGCTGGTAGCGGTGG
TTTTTTTGTTTGCAAGCAGCAGATTACGCGCAGAAAAAAAGGATCTCAAGAAGATCCTTTGATCTTTTCT
ACGGGGTCTGACGCTCAGTGGAACGAAAACTCACGTTAAGGGATTTTGGTCATGAGATTATCAAAAAGGA
TCTTCACCTAGATCCTTTTAAATTAAAAATGAAGTTTTAAATCAATCTAAAGTATATATGAGTAAACTTG
GTCTGACAGTTACCAATGCTTAATCAGTGAGGCACCTATCTCAGCGATCTGTCTATTTCGTTCATCCATA
GTTGCCTGACTCCCCGTCGTGTAGATAACTACGATACGGGAGGGCTTACCATCTGGCCCCAGTGCTGCAA
TGATACCGCGAGACCCACGCTCACCGGCTCCAGATTTATCAGCAATAAACCAGCCAGCCGGAAGGGCCGA
GCGCAGAAGTGGTCCTGCAACTTTATCCGCCTCCATCCAGTCTATTAATTGTTGCCGGGAAGCTAGAGTA
AGTAGTTCGCCAGTTAATAGTTTGCGCAACGTTGTTGCCATTGCTACAGGCATCGTGGTGTCACGCTCGT
CGTTTGGTATGGCTTCATTCAGCTCCGGTTCCCAACGATCAAGGCGAGTTACATGATCCCCCATGTTGTG
CAAAAAAGCGGTTAGCTCCTTCGGTCCTCCGATCGTTGTCAGAAGTAAGTTGGCCGCAGTGTTATCACTC
ATGGTTATGGCAGCACTGCATAATTCTCTTACTGTCATGCCATCCGTAAGATGCTTTTCTGTGACTGGTG
AGTACTCAACCAAGTCATTCTGAGAATAGTGTATGCGGCGACCGAGTTGCTCTTGCCCGGCGTCAATACG
GGATAATACCGCGCCACATAGCAGAACTTTAAAAGTGCTCATCATTGGAAAACGTTCTTCGGGGCGAAAA
CTCTCAAGGATCTTACCGCTGTTGAGATCCAGTTCGATGTAACCCACTCGTGCACCCAACTGATCTTCAG
CATCTTTTACTTTCACCAGCGTTTCTGGGTGAGCAAAAACAGGAAGGCAAAATGCCGCAAAAAAGGGAAT
AAGGGCGACACGGAAATGTTGAATACTCATACTCTTCCTTTTTCAATATTATTGAAGCATTTATCAGGGT
TATTGTCTCATGAGCGGATACATATTTGAATGTATTTAGAAAAATAAACAAATAGGGGTTCCGCGCACAT
TTCCCCGAAAAGTGCCACCTGACGTC
Features (pLannotate 1.2.2; 23 found; start..end, strand, type, name):
     36..80      -  misc_feature   bom (fragment): basis of mobility region from pBR322
    235..614     +  enhancer       CMV enhancer: human cytomegalovirus immediate early enhancer
    615..818     +  promoter       CMV promoter: human cytomegalovirus (CMV) immediate early promoter
    814..847     +  LTR            5' LTR (truncated) (fragment): truncated 5' long terminal repeat (LTR) from HIV-1
    863..881     +  promoter       T7 promoter: promoter for bacteriophage T7 RNA polymerase
    911..935     +  protein_bind   attB1: mutant version of attB; recombination site for the Gateway® BP reaction BP Clonase™
    956..2035    +  CDS            WNT2: WNT2_HUMAN - Also known as INT1L1, IRP. Experimental evidence at transcript level: Swiss-Prot protein existence level 2. Ligand for members of the frizzled family of seven transmembrane receptors. Functions in the canonical Wnt signaling pathway that results in activation of transcription factors of the TCF/LEF family (PubMed:20018874). Functions as upstream regulator of FGF10 expression. Plays an important role in embryonic lung development. May contribute to embryonic brain development by regulating the proliferation of dopaminergic precursors and neurons (By similarity). From Homo sapiens (
   2061..2085    -  protein_bind   attB2: mutant version of attB; recombination site for the Gateway® BP reaction BP Clonase™
   2111..2152    +  CDS            V5 tag: epitope tag from simian virus 5
   2236..2284    +  polyA_signal   HSV TK poly(A) signal: herpes simplex virus thymidine kinase polyadenylation signal (Cole and Stacy, 1985)
   2375..2391    -  polyA_signal   bGH poly(A) signal (fragment): bovine growth hormone polyadenylation signal
   2486..2914    +  rep_origin     f1 ori (sequence partly withheld): f1 bacteriophage origin of replication; arrow indicates direction of (+) strand synthesis
   2928..3257    +  promoter       SV40 promoter: SV40 enhancer and early promoter
   3324..4115    +  CDS            neo: KKA2_KLEPN - Also known as kan, nptII. Experimental evidence at protein level: Swiss-Prot protein existence level 1. Resistance to kanamycin, neomycin, paromomycin, ribostamycin, butirosin and gentamicin B. From Klebsiella pneumoniae.
   4141..4299    +  CDS            ble (fragment): BLE_KLEPN - Experimental evidence at protein level: Swiss-Prot protein existence level 1. Binding protein with a strong affinity to the bleomycin family of antibiotics. Binds to CL990; an antimitotic-antibiotic compound. From Klebsiella pneumoniae.
   4294..4415    +  polyA_signal   SV40 poly(A) signal: SV40 polyadenylation signal
   4488..4504    -  protein_bind   lac operator: The lac repressor binds to the lac operator to inhibit transcription in E. coli. This inhibition can be relieved by adding lactose or isopropyl-β-D-thiogalactopyranoside (IPTG). lac repressor encoded by lacI
   4512..4542    -  promoter       lac promoter: promoter for the E. coli lac operon
   4557..4578    -  protein_bind   CAP binding site: CAP binding activates transcription in the presence of cAMP. E. coli catabolite activator protein
   4591..4683    -  CDS            lacI (fragment): lac repressor; lacI; The lac repressor binds to the lac operator to inhibit transcription in E. coli. This inhibition can be relieved by adding lactose or isopropyl-β-D-thiogalactopyranoside (IPTG).
   4866..5454    -  rep_origin     ori: high-copy-number ColE1/pMB1/pBR322/pUC origin of replication
   5625..6485    -  CDS            AmpR: β-lactamase; bla; confers resistance to ampicillin, carbenicillin, and related antibiotics
   6486..6590    -  promoter       AmpR promoter: bla
