[The description below was written by a language model from this plasmid's Addgene catalogue record and pLannotate feature annotations shown in this document.]
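Description:
pcDNA-Wnt2 is a mammalian expression plasmid carrying the human WNT2 open reading frame in the Invitrogen pcDNA3.2/V5-DEST backbone. It belongs to a uniform library of human Wnt expression constructs. The sequence record is 6,621 nt, shorter than the empty destination vector size listed (7,711 bp), which is consistent with the Gateway selection cassette having been replaced by the roughly 1.1 kb insert. The catalogue lists restriction enzyme cloning, but the annotated attB1 and attB2 sites flanking the coding sequence indicate a Gateway-recombined expression clone. In E. coli the plasmid is maintained at high copy from a ColE1/pUC-type origin and selected with ampicillin through the bla gene and its own promoter. An f1 origin is also present.

WNT2 is transcribed from the human cytomegalovirus immediate early enhancer and promoter, with a T7 promoter just upstream of attB1 that also serves as a sequencing primer site. Downstream of attB2 lie a V5 epitope tag and the HSV thymidine kinase polyadenylation signal. The record does not state whether the WNT2 reading frame continues into the V5 tag or ends at its own stop codon, so tagging of the expressed protein should not be assumed. The insert carries one silent G-to-A substitution at position 816. A separate SV40 early promoter drives the neomycin phosphotransferase gene, terminated by the SV40 poly(A) signal, which allows G418 selection of stably transfected mammalian cells. Several short annotated fragments (HIV-1 LTR, bGH poly(A), ble, lacI) are probably backbone remnants or spurious matches.

WNT2 is a secreted ligand for frizzled receptors that activates canonical TCF/LEF-dependent signalling. The construct is suited to transient or stable overexpression for studying Wnt secretion and signalling activity alongside other members of the library.
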