Addgene plasmid #35906: pcDNA-Wnt2
Depositing lab: Marian Waterman. Depositing organization: University of California, Irvine. Publication: A uniform human Wnt expression library reveals a shared secretory pathway and unique signaling activities. Najdi R, Proffitt K, Sprowl S, Kaur S, Yu J, Covey TM, Virshup DM, Waterman ML. Differentiation. 2012 Sep;84(2):203-13. doi: 10.1016/j.diff.2012.06.004. Epub 2012 Jul 9. PubMed 22784633.
Backbone
  Vector backbone: pcDNA3.2/V5-DEST
  Backbone manufacturer: Invitrogen
  Backbone size w/o insert (bp): 7711
  Vector type: Mammalian Expression
Growth in bacteria
  Bacterial resistance: Ampicillin, 100 μg/mL
  Growth temperature: 37°C
  Growth strain: DH5alpha
  Copy number: High Copy
Gene/Insert
  Gene/Insert name: Wnt2 (alt name: Wnt2)
  Species: H. sapiens (human)
  Insert size (bp): 1089
  Mutation: Silent Mutation G (816) --> A
  Entrez Gene: WNT2 (a.k.a. INT1L1, IRP)
  Promoter: CMV
  Cloning method: Restriction Enzyme
  Sequencing primers: 5′ T7-FWD; 3′ V5-Reverse
Terms and licenses: Academic/Nonprofit Terms; Industry Terms: Not Available to Industry
How to cite: pcDNA-Wnt2 was a gift from Marian Waterman (Addgene plasmid # 35906 ; http://n2t.net/addgene:35906 ; RRID:Addgene_35906)
