>Addgene plasmid #35906 | pcDNA-Wnt2 | addgene partial sequence | sequence record 44995 | TK-pA-R 5'-ttgtctccttccgtgtttca-3'
TTACTAACCGGTACGCGTAGAATCGAGACCGAGGAGAGGGTTAGGGATAGGCTTACCTTCGAACCGCGGG
CCCTCTAGATCAACCACTTTGTACAAGAAAGCTGGGTCGGCGCGCCCACCCTTCAGAATTCATGTAGCGG
TTGTCCAGTCAGCGTTCTTGGGGGCCTTGCATGTGTGCACATCCAGAGCTTCCAGGCAGTCCTGACAGCG
CACGGCGCAGCACCAGTGGAACTTACACCCACACTTGGTCATCCGGGTGACATGGGAGGTGTCGTAGCCT
CTCCCACAGCACATGACTTCACAGCTGTCCATGCCCCGGGAAGTCAGGTTGCACACACGGCCTGCTGTAC
CCAGGGAGCCTGCCTCTCGGTCCCTGATACAGTAGTCTGGAGAATTTTCAAAATACACGAGGTCATTTTT
CGTTGGCTTCTTAAACCTCTCGTTAGCCACAGTGAAACCTGTGCCATCCTGGTTCATGACCACCTGGATG
GCCCCATTGTACTTCCTCCAGAGATAATCGCCCGTTTTCCTGAAGTCGGCCATGGCCAGCCAGCATGTCC
TGAGAGTACATGAGCCGCTCACCCCGTGGCACTTGCACTCTTGTTTCAAGAACCGCTTTACAGCCTTCCT
GCCAGCTCTGTTGTTGTGAAGATTCATCAGGGCTCTGGCATCCTTTCCTTTCCTTTCCTTTGCATCCACA
AATGCGCGGGCAAATTTGATCCCATAGTCAATGTTATCACTGCAGCCACCCCAATCAAAAATGCCTTTGC
TGTCCTTGGCGCTTCCCATCTTCTTTGGATCACAGGAACAGGATTTTACTTCTCCTTGGCTACAGGCCCT
GGTGATGGCAAATACAACTCCAGCTGAGGAGATGGCATAAACAAAGGCAGA
